Addgene plasmid #54859: Venus-pBAD
Purpose: (Empty Backbone) Localization: Protein Expression Vector , Excitation: 515, Emission: 528
Depositing lab: Michael Davidson & Atsushi Miyawaki. Depositing organization: Florida State University, Tallahassee. Publication: A variant of yellow fluorescent protein with fast and efficient maturation for cell-biological applications. Nagai T, Ibata K, Park ES, Kubota M, Mikoshiba K, Miyawaki A. Nat Biotechnol. 2002 Jan;20(1):87-90. 10.1038/nbt0102-87 PubMed 11753368.
Backbone
  Vector backbone: Venus-pBAD
  Backbone size (bp): 4800
  Vector type: Bacterial Expression
  Tag / fusion protein: Venus (C terminal on insert); 6xHis (N terminal on insert)
Growth in bacteria
  Bacterial resistance: Ampicillin, 100 μg/mL
  Growth temperature: 37°C
  Growth strain: DH5alpha
  Copy number: High Copy
Gene/Insert
  Gene/Insert name: None
  Tag / fusion protein: Venus (C terminal on insert); 6xHis (N terminal on insert)
Resource information
  A portion of this plasmid was derived from a plasmid made by: A. Miyawaki, PMID 11753368
Terms and licenses: Academic/Nonprofit Terms; Industry Terms
Depositor comments: Contains 6x-Histidine tag for protein purification. Excitation = 515; Emission = 528
How to cite: Venus-pBAD was a gift from Michael Davidson & Atsushi Miyawaki (Addgene plasmid # 54859 ; http://n2t.net/addgene:54859 ; RRID:Addgene_54859)
