[The description below was written by a language model from this plasmid's Addgene catalogue record.]
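Description:
Venus-pBAD is a bacterial expression vector of about 4.8 kb, catalogued as an empty backbone: no separate gene of interest is recorded, and the fluorescent protein Venus is itself the functional payload. The plasmid is maintained in E. coli as a high-copy construct under ampicillin selection. The record does not include a feature table, so the origin of replication, promoter and regulatory elements are not explicitly listed. The pBAD name points to the arabinose-inducible araBAD promoter system, normally paired with the AraC regulator, which allows titratable induction with arabinose, but this is inferred from the name only and is not a documented feature of this entry.

Venus is a yellow fluorescent protein variant engineered for fast and efficient maturation, and the record gives its excitation maximum as 515 nm and emission maximum as 528 nm. The construct also carries a 6xHis tag, annotated as N-terminal, with Venus annotated as C-terminal relative to any insert. This arrangement yields a His-tagged Venus protein that can be captured by immobilised metal affinity chromatography, and the depositor comments confirm that the histidine tag is intended for protein purification. In principle a coding sequence could be placed between the two tags to produce a His-tagged, Venus-fused protein, although the record does not describe cloning sites. The plasmid is typically used to produce and purify recombinant Venus in bacteria, for example as a fluorescence standard or for spectral and biophysical characterisation, and as a source of the Venus coding sequence.
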