>Addgene plasmid #54859 | Venus-pBAD | addgene partial sequence | sequence record 93589 | pBAD-F 5'-ATGCCATAGCATTTTTATCC-3'
TTATCGCAACTCTCTACTGTTTCTCCATACCCGTTTTTTTGGGCTAGAAATAATTTTGTTTAACTTTAAG
AAGGAGATATACATATGCGGGGTTCTCATCATCATCATCATCATGGTATGGCTAGCATGACTGGTGGACA
GCAAATGGGTCGGGATCTGTACGAGAACCTGTACTTCCAGGGCTCGAGCATGGTGAGCAAGGGCGAGGAG
CTGTTCACCGGGGTGGTGCCCATCCTGGTCGAGCTGGACGGCGACGTAAACGGCCACAAGTTCAGCGTGT
CCGGCGAGGGCGAGGGCGATGCCACCTACGGCAAGCTGACCCTGAAGCTGATCTGCACCACCGGCAAGCT
GCCCGTGCCCTGGCCCACCCTCGTGACCACCCTGGGCTACGGCCTGCAGTGCTTCGCCCGCTACCCCGAC
CACATGAAGCAGCACGACTTCTTCAAGTCCGCCATGCCCGAAGGCTACGTCCAGGAGCGCACCATCTTCT
TCAAGGACGACGGCAACTACAAGACCCGCGCCGAGGTGAAGTTCGAGGGCGACACCCTGGTGAACCGCAT
CGAGCTGAAGGGCATCGACTTCAAGGAGGACGGCAACATCCTGGGGCACAAGCTGGAGTACAACTACAAC
AGCCACAACGTCTATATCACCGCCGACAAGCAGAAGAACGGCATCAAGGCCAACTTCAAGATCCGCCACA
ACATCGAGGACGGCGGCGTGCAGCTCGCCGACCACTACCAGCAGAACACCCCCATCGGCGACGGCCCCGT
GCTGCTGCCCGACAACCACTACCTGAGCTACCAGTCCGCCCTGAGCAAAGACCCCAACGAGAAGCGCGAT
CACATGGTCCTGCTGGAGTTCGTGACCGCCGCCGGGATCACTCTCGGCATGGACGAGCTGTACAAGTAAG
A
