>Addgene plasmid #54859 | Venus-pBAD | addgene partial sequence | sequence record 94325 | pBAD-R 5'-GATTTAATCTGTATCAGG-3'
CGCAACAGCCAGCTTCGAATTCTTACTTGTACAGCTCGTCCATGCCGAGAGTGATCCCGGCGGCGGTCAC
GAACTCCAGCAGGACCATGTGATCGCGCTTCTCGTTGGGGTCTTTGCTCAGGGCGGACTGGTAGCTCAGG
TAGTGGTTGTCGGGCAGCAGCACGGGGCCGTCGCCGATGGGGGTGTTCTGCTGGTAGTGGTCGGCGAGCT
GCACGCCGCCGTCCTCGATGTTGTGGCGGATCTTGAAGTTGGCCTTGATGCCGTTCTTCTGCTTGTCGGC
GGTGATATAGACGTTGTGGCTGTTGTAGTTGTACTCCAGCTTGTGCCCCAGGATGTTGCCGTCCTCCTTG
AAGTCGATGCCCTTCAGCTCGATGCGGTTCACCAGGGTGTCGCCCTCGAACTTCACCTCGGCGCGGGTCT
TGTAGTTGCCGTCGTCCTTGAAGAAGATGGTGCGCTCCTGGACGTAGCCTTCGGGCATGGCGGACTTGAA
GAAGTCGTGCTGCTTCATGTGGTCGGGGTAGCGGGCGAAGCACTGCAGGCCGTAGCCCAGGGTGGTCACG
AGGGTGGGCCAGGGCACGGGCAGCTTGCCGGTGGTGCAGATCAGCTTCAGGGTCAGCTTGCCGTAGGTGG
CATCGCCCTCGCCCTCGCCGGACACGCTGAACTTGTGGCCGTTTACGTCGCCGTCCAGCTCGACCAGGAT
GGGCACCACCCCGGTGAACAGCTCCTCGCCCTTGCTCACCATGCTCGAGCCCTGGAAGTACAGGTTCTCG
TACAGATCCCGACCCATTTGCTGTCCACCAGTCATGCTAGCCATACCATGATGATGATGATGATGAGAAC
CCCGCATATGTATATCTCCTTCTTAA
